>Addgene plasmid #138034 | MYMH 40 | addgene full sequence | sequence record 274858 | Addgene NGS Result
TTGGACTCCTGTTGATAGATCCAGTAATGACCTCAGAACTCCATCTGGATTTGTTCAGAACGCTCGGTTG
CCGCCGGGCGTTTTTTATTGGTGAGAATCCAGGGGTCCCCAATAATTACGATTTAAATTGGCGAAAATGA
GACGTTGATCGGCACGTAAGAGGTTCCAACTTTCACCATAATGAAATAAGATCACTACCGGGCGTATTTT
TTGAGTTATCGAGATTTTCAGGAGCTAAGGAAGCTAAAATGGAGAAAAAAATCACTGGATATACCACCGT
TGATATATCCCAATGGCATCGTAAAGAACATTTTGAGGCATTTCAGTCAGTTGCTCAATGTACCTATAAC
CAGACCGTTCAGCTGGATATTACGGCCTTTTTAAAGACCGTAAAGAAAAATAAGCACAAGTTTTATCCGG
CCTTTATTCACATTCTTGCCCGCCTGATGAATGCTCATCCGGAATTTCGTATGGCAATGAAAGACGGTGA
GCTGGTGATATGGGATAGTGTTCACCCTTGTTACACCGTTTTCCATGAGCAAACTGAAACGTTTTCATCG
CTCTGGAGTGAATACCACGACGATTTCCGGCAGTTTCTACACATATATTCGCAAGATGTGGCGTGTTACG
GTGAAAACCTGGCCTATTTCCCTAAAGGGTTTATTGAGAATATGTTTTTCGTCTCAGCCAATCCCTGGGT
GAGTTTCACCAGTTTTGATTTAAACGTGGCCAATATGGACAACTTCTTCGCCCCCGTTTTCACCATGGGC
AAATATTATACGCAAGGCGACAAGGTGCTGATGCCGCTGGCGATTCAGGTTCATCATGCCGTTTGTGATG
GCTTCCATGTCGGCAGAATGCTTAATGAATTACAACAGTACTGCGATGAGTGGCAGGGCGGGGCGTAATT
TGACTTTTGTCCTTTTCCGCTGCATAACCCTGCTTCGGGGTCATTATAGCGATTTTTTCGGTATATCCAT
CCTTTTTCGCACGATATACAGGATTTTGCCAAAGGGTTCGTGTAGACTTTCCTTGGTGTATCCAACGGCG
TCAGCCGGGCAGGATAGGTGAAGTAGGCCCACCCGCGAGCGGGTGTTCCTTCTTCACTGTCCCTTATTCG
CACCTGGCGGTGCTCAACGGGAATCCTGCTCTGCGAGGCTGGCCGTAGGCCGGCCCTACCGGCGCGGCAG
CGTTACCCGTGTCGGCGGCTCCAACGGCTCGCCATCGTCCAGAAAACACGGCTCATCGGGCATCGGCAGG
CGCTGCTGCCCGCGCCGTTCCCATTCCTCCGTTTCGGTCAAGGCTGGCAGGTCTGGTTCCATGCCCGGAA
TGCCGGGCTGGCTGGGCGGCTCCTCGCCGGGGCCGGTCGGTAGTTGCTGCTCGCCCGGATACAGGGTCGG
GATGCGGCGCAGGTCGCCATGCCCCAACAGCGATTCGTCCTGGTCGTCGTGATCAACCACCACGGCGGCA
CTGAACACCGACAGGCGCAACTGGTCGCGGGGCTGGCCCCACGCCACGCGGTCATTGACCACGTAGGCCG
ACACGGTGCCGGGGCCGTTGAGCTTCACGACGGAGATCCAGCGCTCGGCCACCAAGTCCTTGACTGCGTA
TTGGACCGTCCGCAAAGAACGTCCGATGAGCTTGGAAAGTGTCTTCTGGCTGACCACCACGGCGTTCTGG
TGGCCCATCTGCGCCACGAGGTGATGCAGCAGCATTGCCGCCGTGGGTTTCCTCGCAATAAGCCCGGCCC
ACGCCTCATGCGCTTTGCGTTCCGTTTGCACCCAGTGACCGGGCTTGTTCTTGGCTTGAATGCCGATTTC
TCTGGACTGCGTGGCCATGCTTATCTCCATGCGGTAGGGGTGCCGCACGGTTGCGGCACCATGCGCAATC
AGCTGCAACTTTTCGGCAGCGCGACAACAATTATGCGTTGCGTAAAAGTGGCAGTCAATTACAGATTTTC
TTTAACCTACGCAATGAGCTATTGCGGGGGGTGCCGCAATGAGCTGTTGCGTACCCCCCTTTTTTAAGTT
GTTGATTTTTAAGTCTTTCGCATTTCGCCCTATATCTAGTTCTTTGGTGCCCAAAGAAGGGCACCCCTGC
GGGGTTCCCCCACGCCTTCGGCGCGGCTCCCCCTCCGGCAAAAAGTGGCCCCTCCGGGGCTTGTTGATCG
ACTGCGCGGCCTTCGGCCTTGCCCAAGGTGGCGCTGCCCCCTTGGAACCCCCGCACTCGCCGCCGTGAGG
CTCGGGGGGCAGGCGGGCGGGCTTCGCCCTTCGACTGCCCCCACTCGCATAGGCTTGGGTCGTTCCAGGC
GCGTCAAGGCCAAGCCGCTGCGCGGTCGCTGCGCGAGCCTTGACCCGCCTTCCACTTGGTGTCCAACCGG
CAAGCGAAGCGCGCAGGCCGCAGGCCGGAGGCTTTTCCCCAGAGAAAATTAAAAAAATTGATGGGGCAAG
GCCGCAGGCCGCGCAGTTGGAGCCGGTGGGTATGTGGTCGAAGGCTGGGTAGCCGGTGGGCAATCCCTGT
GGTCAAGCTCGTGGGCAGGCGCAGCCTGTCCATCAGCTTGTCCAGCAGGGTTGTCCACGGGCCGAGCGAA
GCGAGCCAGCCGGTGGCCGCTCGCGGCCATCGTCCACATATCCACGGGCTGGCAAGGGAGCGCAGCGACC
GCGCAGGGCGAAGCCCGGAGAGCAAGCCCGTAGGGGGGGCGCGCCCAGCTGTCTAGGGCGGCGGATTTGT
CCTACTCAGGAGAGCGTTCACCGACAAACAACAGATAAAACGAAAGGCCCAGTCTTTCGACTGAGCCTTT
CGTTTTATTTGATGCCTTTAATTAAAGCGGATAACAATTTCACACAGGAGAATTCGCGGCCGCTTCTAGA
GAATTGTGAGCGGATAACAATTGACATTGTGAGCGGATAACAAGATACTGAGCACATACTAGAGAAAGAG
CAGAAATACTAGATGCGTAAAGGAGAAGAACTTTTCACTGGAGTTGTCCCAATTCTTGTTGAATTAGATG
GTGATGTTAATGGGCACAAATTTTCTGTCAGTGGAGAGGGTGAAGGTGATGCAACATACGGAAAACTTAC
CCTTAAATTTATTTGCACTACTGGAAAACTACCTGTTCCATGGCCAACACTTGTCACTACTTTCGGTTAT
GGTGTTCAATGCTTTGCGAGATACCCAGATCATATGAAACAGCATGACTTTTTCAAGAGTGCCATGCCCG
AAGGTTATGTACAGGAAAGAACTATATTTTTCAAAGATGACGGGAACTACAAGACACGTGCTGAAGTCAA
GTTTGAAGGTGATACCCTTGTTAATAGAATCGAGTTAAAAGGTATTGATTTTAAAGAAGATGGAAACATT
CTTGGACACAAATTGGAATACAACTATAACTCACACAATGTATACATCATGGCAGACAAACAAAAGAATG
GAATCAAAGTTAACTTCAAAATTAGACACAACATTGAAGATGGAAGCGTTCAACTAGCAGACCATTATCA
ACAAAATACTCCAATTGGCGATGGCCCTGTCCTTTTACCAGACAACCATTACCTGTCCACACAATCTGCC
CTTTCGAAAGATCCCAACGAAAAGAGAGACCACATGGTCCTTCTTGAGTTTGTAACAGCTGCTGGGATTA
CACATGGCATGGATGAACTATACAAATAATAATACTAGAGCCAGGCATCAAATAAAACGAAAGGCTCAGT
CGAAAGACTGGGCCTTTCGTTTTATCTGTTGTTTGTCGGTGAACGCTCTCTACTAGAGTCACACTGGCTC
ACCTTCGGGTGGGCCTTTCTGCGTTTATATACTAGTAGCGGCCGCTGCAGC
Features (pLannotate 1.2.2; 14 found; start..end, strand, type, name):
      4..98      +  terminator     lambda t0 terminator: transcription terminator from phage lambda
    146..248     +  promoter       cat promoter: promoter of the E. coli cat gene encoding chloramphenicol acetyltransferase
    249..905     +  CDS            cat: CAT_ECOLX - Experimental evidence at protein level: Swiss-Prot protein existence level 1. This enzyme is an effector of chloramphenicol resistance in bacteria. From Escherichia coli. This protein is used as a marker in many commonly used cloning vectors, such as pACYC184.
   1057..1165    +  oriT           oriT: incP origin of transfer
   1176..1838    -  CDS            pBBR1 Rep: replication protein for the broad-host-range plasmid pBBR1 from Bordetella bronchiseptica
   1839..2610    -  rep_origin     pBBR1 oriV: replication origin of the broad-host-range plasmid pBBR1 from Bordetella bronchiseptica; requires the pBBR1 Rep protein for replication
   2725..2811    -  terminator     rrnB T1 terminator: Escherichia coli rrnB; transcription terminator T1 from the E. coli rrnB gene
   2850..2871    +  misc_feature   BioBrick prefix: BioBrick prefix for parts that do not start with "ATG"
   2874..2890    +  protein_bind   lac operator: The lac repressor binds to the lac operator to inhibit transcription in E. coli. This inhibition can be relieved by adding lactose or isopropyl-β-D-thiogalactopyranoside (IPTG). lac repressor encoded by lacI
   2897..2913    +  protein_bind   lac operator: The lac repressor binds to the lac operator to inhibit transcription in E. coli. This inhibition can be relieved by adding lactose or isopropyl-β-D-thiogalactopyranoside (IPTG). lac repressor encoded by lacI
   2953..3666    +  CDS            hfriFP: hfriFP is a fluorescent protein published in 2013, derived from Herbaspirillum frisingense.
   3689..3760    +  terminator     rrnB T1 terminator: transcription terminator T1 from the E. coli rrnB gene
   3776..3803    +  terminator     T7Te terminator: phage T7 early transcription terminator
   3810..3830    +  misc_feature   BioBrick suffix: universal suffix for all parts
