[The description below was written by a language model from this plasmid's Addgene catalogue record and pLannotate feature annotations shown in this document.]
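Description:
MYMH 40 is a small (about 3.8 kb) bacterial expression plasmid built on pSEVA-331Bb, a BioBrick-compatible version of a modular broad-host-range vector. It replicates from the pBBR1 oriV together with the pBBR1 Rep protein, a replicon that functions in many Gram-negative bacteria beyond E. coli, and it carries an incP oriT so that it can be mobilised by conjugation when transfer functions are supplied in trans. Selection is by chloramphenicol, through the cat gene under its own promoter. The record lists the plasmid as high copy. A lambda t0 terminator and an rrnB T1 terminator flank the backbone modules and insulate them from the cargo region.

The cargo sits between the BioBrick prefix and suffix and is a reporter cassette for measuring translation initiation strength. Two lac operator sites are annotated just after the prefix, pointing to a lac-type regulated promoter region, although the promoter itself is not annotated or named in the record and no lacI gene is detected on the plasmid. Downstream is a roughly 700 bp fluorescent protein coding sequence, followed by rrnB T1 and T7Te terminators. The catalogue describes the reporter as GFP, whereas the automated annotation labelled this ORF hfriFP; the catalogue designation is probably the one to trust, but the discrepancy is worth noting. The insert, named 7GC-GFP, carries a synthetic ribosome binding site variant upstream of the reporter, and the depositor notes that it gives low expression. The plasmid belongs to a set of characterised parts for tuning gene expression in Acetobacteraceae, where it serves as a weak-RBS reference.
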