Addgene plasmid #138034: MYMH 40
Purpose: Encodes Ribosome Binding Site (RBS) variant using GFP as a reporter gene
Depositing lab: Meng How Tan. Depositing organization: Nanyang Technological University. Publication: An Expanded Synthetic Biology Toolkit for Gene Expression Control in Acetobacteraceae. Teh MY, Ooi KH, Danny Teo SX, Bin Mansoor ME, Shaun Lim WZ, Tan MH. ACS Synth Biol. 2019 Apr 19;8(4):708-723. doi: 10.1021/acssynbio.8b00168. Epub 2019 Mar 22. PubMed 30865830.
Backbone
  Vector backbone: pSEVA-331Bb
  Vector type: Bacterial Expression
Growth in bacteria
  Bacterial resistance: Chloramphenicol, 25 μg/mL
  Growth temperature: 37°C
  Growth strain: DH5alpha
  Copy number: High Copy
Gene/Insert
  Gene/Insert name: pSEVA-331Bb-7GC-GFP
  Species: Synthetic
  Mutation: AAA GAG CAG AAA
  Cloning method: Restriction Enzyme; 5′ cloning site Unknown (unknown if destroyed)
Terms and licenses: Academic/Nonprofit Terms; Industry Terms: Not Available to Industry
Depositor comments: Low expression
How to cite: MYMH 40 was a gift from Meng How Tan (Addgene plasmid # 138034 ; http://n2t.net/addgene:138034 ; RRID:Addgene_138034)
